LOCUS       Exported 5858 bp ds-DNA circular SYN 12-MAY-2021
DEFINITION  Level0 Golden Gate part: CDS, SaCas9.
ACCESSION   .
VERSION     .
KEYWORDS    pEPOR0SP0020
SOURCE      synthetic DNA construct
  ORGANISM  synthetic DNA construct
REFERENCE   1 (bases 1 to 5858)
  AUTHORS   Raitskin O, Schudoma C, West A, Patron NJ
  TITLE     Comparison of efficiency and specificity of CRISPR-associated (Cas)
            nucleases in plants: An expanded toolkit for precision genome
            engineering.
  JOURNAL   PLoS One. 2019 Feb 27;14(2):e0211598. doi:
            10.1371/journal.pone.0211598. eCollection 2019.
  PUBMED    30811422
REFERENCE   2 (bases 1 to 5858)
  AUTHORS   .
  TITLE     Direct Submission
  JOURNAL   Exported May 12, 2021 from SnapGene Server 1.1.58
            http://www.snapgene.com
FEATURES             Location/Qualifiers
     source          1..5858
                     /organism="synthetic DNA construct"
                     /mol_type="other DNA"
     primer_bind     278..300
                     /label=M13/pUC Forward
                     /note="In lacZ gene"
     primer_bind     292..309
                     /label=M13 Forward
                     /note="In lacZ gene. Also called M13-F20 or M13 (-21)
                     Forward"
     primer_bind     293..309
                     /label=M13 fwd
                     /note="common sequencing primer, one of multiple similar
                     variants"
     primer_bind     320..339
                     /label=T7
                     /note="T7 promoter, forward primer"
     promoter        320..338
                     /label=T7 promoter
                     /note="promoter for bacteriophage T7 RNA polymerase"
     CDS             384..404
                     /codon_start=1
                     /product="nuclear localization signal of SV40 (simian virus
                     40) large T antigen"
                     /label=SV40 NLS
                     /translation="PKKKRKV"
     CDS             429..3584
                     /codon_start=1
                     /product="Cas9 endonuclease from the Staphylococcus aureus
                     Type II CRISPR/Cas system"
                     /label=SaCas9
                     /note="generates RNA-guided double strand breaks in DNA"
                     /translation="KRNYILGLDIGITSVGYGIIDYETRDVIDAGVRLFKEANVENNEG
                     RRSKRGARRLKRRRRHRIQRVKKLLFDYNLLTDHSELSGINPYEARVKGLSQKLSEEEF
                     SAALLHLAKRRGVHNVNEVEEDTGNELSTKEQISRNSKALEEKYVAELQLERLKKDGEV
                     RGSINRFKTSDYVKEAKQLLKVQKAYHQLDQSFIDTYIDLLETRRTYYEGPGEGSPFGW
                     KDIKEWYEMLMGHCTYFPEELRSVKYAYNADLYNALNDLNNLVITRDENEKLEYYEKFQ
                     IIENVFKQKKKPTLKQIAKEILVNEEDIKGYRVTSTGKPEFTNLKVYHDIKDITARKEI
                     IENAELLDQIAKILTIYQSSEDIQEELTNLNSELTQEEIEQISNLKGYTGTHNLSLKAI
                     NLILDELWHTNDNQIAIFNRLKLVPKKVDLSQQKEIPTTLVDDFILSPVVKRSFIQSIK
                     VINAIIKKYGLPNDIIIELAREKNSKDAQKMINEMQKRNRQTNERIEEIIRTTGKENAK
                     YLIEKIKLHDMQEGKCLYSLEAIPLEDLLNNPFNYEVDHIIPRSVSFDNSFNNKVLVKQ
                     EENSKKGNRTPFQYLSSSDSKISYETFKKHILNLAKGKGRISKTKKEYLLEERDINRFS
                     VQKDFINRNLVDTRYATRGLMNLLRSYFRVNNLDVKVKSINGGFTSFLRRKWKFKKERN
                     KGYKHHAEDALIIANADFIFKEWKKLDKAKKVMENQMFEEKQAESMPEIETEQEYKEIF
                     ITPHQIKHIKDFKDYKYSHRVDKKPNRELINDTLYSTRKDDKGNTLIVNNLNGLYDKDN
                     DKLKKLINKSPEKLLMYHHDPQTYQKLKLIMEQYGDEKNPLYKYYEETGNYLTKYSKKD
                     NGPVIKKIKYYGNKLNAHLDITDDYPNSRNKVVKLSLKPYRFDVYLDNGVYKFVTVKNL
                     DVIKKENYYEVNSKCYEEAKKLKKISNQAEFIASFYNNDLIKINGELYRVIGVNNDLLN
                     RIEVNMIDITYREYLENMNDKRPPRIIKTIASKTQSIKKYSTDILGNLYEVKSKKHPQI
                     IKKG"
     CDS             3585..3632
                     /codon_start=1
                     /product="bipartite nuclear localization signal from
                     nucleoplasmin"
                     /label=nucleoplasmin NLS
                     /translation="KRPAATKKAGQAKKKK"
     CDS             3639..3719
                     /codon_start=1
                     /product="three tandem HA epitope tags"
                     /label=3xHA
                     /translation="YPYDVPDYAYPYDVPDYAYPYDVPDYA"
     primer_bind     complement(3848..3865)
                     /label=L4440
                     /note="L4440 vector, forward primer"
     rep_origin      complement(3958..4546)
                     /direction=LEFT
                     /label=ori
                     /note="high-copy-number ColE1/pMB1/pBR322/pUC origin of
                     replication"
     primer_bind     complement(4038..4057)
                     /label=pBR322ori-F
                     /note="pBR322 origin, forward primer"
     promoter        complement(5731..5835)
                     /gene="bla"
                     /label=AmpR promoter
ORIGIN
        1 ctaaattgta agcgttaata ttttgttaaa attcgcgtta aatttttgtt aaatcagctc
       61 attttttaac caataggccg aaatcggcaa aatcccttat aaatcaaaag aatagaccga
      121 gatagggttg agtggccgct acagggcgct cccattcgcc attcaggctg cgcaactgtt
      181 gggaagggcg tttcggtgcg ggcctcttcg ctattacgcc agctggcgaa agggggatgt
      241 gctgcaaggc gattaagttg ggtaacgcca gggttttccc agtcacgacg ttgtaaaacg
      301 acggccagtg agcgcgacgt aatacgactc actatagggc gaattgagtg aaggccgtca
      361 aggccgcatg gtctcaaatg gccccaaaga agaagcggaa ggtcggtatc cacggagtcc
      421 cagcagccaa gcggaactac atcctgggcc tggacatcgg catcaccagc gtgggctacg
      481 gcatcatcga ctacgagaca cgggacgtga tcgatgccgg cgtgcggctg ttcaaagagg
      541 ccaacgtgga aaacaacgag ggcaggcgga gcaagagagg cgccagaagg ctgaagcggc
      601 ggaggcggca tagaatccag agagtgaaga agctgctgtt cgactacaac ctgctgaccg
      661 accacagcga gctgagcggc atcaacccct acgaggccag agtgaagggc ctgagccaga
      721 agctgagcga ggaagagttc tctgccgccc tgctgcacct ggccaagaga agaggcgtgc
      781 acaacgtgaa cgaggtggaa gaggacaccg gcaacgagct gtccaccaaa gagcagatca
      841 gccggaacag caaggccctg gaagagaaat acgtggccga actgcagctg gaacggctga
      901 agaaagacgg cgaagtgcgg ggcagcatca acagattcaa gaccagcgac tacgtgaaag
      961 aagccaaaca gctgctgaag gtgcagaagg cctaccacca gctggaccag agcttcatcg
     1021 acacctacat cgacctgctg gaaacccggc ggacctacta tgagggacct ggcgagggca
     1081 gccccttcgg ctggaaggac atcaaagaat ggtacgagat gctgatgggc cactgcacct
     1141 acttccccga ggaactgcgg agcgtgaagt acgcctacaa cgccgacctg tacaacgccc
     1201 tgaacgacct gaacaatctc gtgatcacca gggacgagaa cgagaagctg gaatattacg
     1261 agaagttcca gatcatcgag aacgtgttca agcagaagaa gaagcccacc ctgaagcaga
     1321 tcgccaaaga aatcctcgtg aacgaagagg atattaaggg ctacagagtg accagcaccg
     1381 gcaagcccga gttcaccaac ctgaaggtgt accacgacat caaggacatt accgcccgga
     1441 aagagattat tgagaacgcc gagctgctgg atcagattgc caagatcctg accatctacc
     1501 agagcagcga ggacatccag gaagaactga ccaatctgaa ctccgagctg acccaggaag
     1561 agatcgagca gatctctaat ctgaagggct ataccggcac ccacaacctg agcctgaagg
     1621 ccatcaacct gatcctggac gagctgtggc acaccaacga caaccagatc gctatcttca
     1681 accggctgaa gctggtgccc aagaaggtgg acctgtccca gcagaaagag atccccacca
     1741 ccctggtgga cgacttcatc ctgagccccg tcgtgaagag aagcttcatc cagagcatca
     1801 aagtgatcaa cgccatcatc aagaagtacg gcctgcccaa cgacatcatt atcgagctgg
     1861 cccgcgagaa gaactccaag gacgcccaga aaatgatcaa cgagatgcag aagcggaacc
     1921 ggcagaccaa cgagcggatc gaggaaatca tccggaccac cggcaaagag aacgccaagt
     1981 acctgatcga gaagatcaag ctgcacgaca tgcaggaagg caagtgcctg tacagcctgg
     2041 aagccatccc tctggaagat ctgctgaaca accccttcaa ctatgaggtg gaccacatca
     2101 tccccagaag cgtgtccttc gacaacagct tcaacaacaa ggtgctcgtg aagcaggaag
     2161 aaaacagcaa gaagggcaac cggaccccat tccagtacct gagcagcagc gacagcaaga
     2221 tcagctacga aaccttcaag aagcacatcc tgaatctggc caagggcaag ggcagaatca
     2281 gcaagaccaa gaaagagtat ctgctggaag aacgggacat caacaggttc tccgtgcaga
     2341 aagacttcat caaccggaac ctggtggata ccagatacgc caccagaggc ctgatgaacc
     2401 tgctgcggag ctacttcaga gtgaacaacc tggacgtgaa agtgaagtcc atcaatggcg
     2461 gcttcaccag ctttctgcgg cggaagtgga agtttaagaa agagcggaac aaggggtaca
     2521 agcaccacgc cgaggacgcc ctgatcattg ccaacgccga tttcatcttc aaagagtgga
     2581 agaaactgga caaggccaaa aaagtgatgg aaaaccagat gttcgaggaa aagcaggccg
     2641 agagcatgcc cgagatcgaa accgagcagg agtacaaaga gatcttcatc accccccacc
     2701 agatcaagca cattaaggac ttcaaggact acaagtacag ccaccgggtg gacaagaagc
     2761 ctaatagaga gctgattaac gacaccctgt actccacccg gaaggacgac aagggcaaca
     2821 ccctgatcgt gaacaatctg aacggcctgt acgacaagga caatgacaag ctgaaaaagc
     2881 tgatcaacaa gagccccgaa aagctgctga tgtaccacca cgacccccag acctaccaga
     2941 aactgaagct gattatggaa cagtacggcg acgagaagaa tcccctgtac aagtactacg
     3001 aggaaaccgg gaactacctg accaagtact ccaaaaagga caacggcccc gtgatcaaga
     3061 agattaagta ttacggcaac aaactgaacg cccatctgga catcaccgac gactacccca
     3121 acagcagaaa caaggtcgtg aagctgtccc tgaagcccta cagattcgac gtgtacctgg
     3181 acaatggcgt gtacaagttc gtgaccgtga agaatctgga tgtgatcaaa aaagaaaact
     3241 actacgaagt gaatagcaag tgctatgagg aagctaagaa gctgaagaag atcagcaacc
     3301 aggccgagtt tatcgcctcc ttctacaaca acgatctgat caagatcaac ggcgagctgt
     3361 atagagtgat cggcgtgaac aacgacctgc tgaaccggat cgaagtgaac atgatcgaca
     3421 tcacctaccg cgagtacctg gaaaacatga acgacaagag gccccccagg atcattaaga
     3481 caatcgcctc caagacccag agcattaaga agtacagcac agacattctg ggcaacctgt
     3541 atgaagtgaa atctaagaag caccctcaga tcatcaaaaa gggcaaaagg ccggcggcca
     3601 cgaaaaaggc cggccaggca aaaaagaaaa agggatccta cccatacgat gttccagatt
     3661 acgcttaccc atacgatgtt ccagattacg cttacccata cgatgttcca gattacgctt
     3721 aagctttgag accctgggcc tcatgggcct tcacttcact gcccgctttc cagtcgggaa
     3781 acctgtcgtg ccagctgcat taacatggtc atagctgttt ccttgcgtat tgggcgctct
     3841 ccgcttcctc gctcactgac tcgctgcgct cggtcgttcg ggtaaagcct ggggtgccta
     3901 atgagcaaaa ggccagcaaa aggccaggaa ccgtaaaaag gccgcgttgc tggcgttttt
     3961 ccataggctc cgcccccctg acgagcatca caaaaatcga cgctcaagtc agaggtggcg
     4021 aaacccgaca ggactataaa gataccaggc gtttccccct ggaagctccc tcgtgcgctc
     4081 tcctgttccg accctgccgc ttaccggata cctgtccgcc tttctccctt cgggaagcgt
     4141 ggcgctttct catagctcac gctgtaggta tctcagttcg gtgtaggtcg ttcgctccaa
     4201 gctgggctgt gtgcacgaac cccccgttca gcccgaccgc tgcgccttat ccggtaacta
     4261 tcgtcttgag tccaacccgg taagacacga cttatcgcca ctggcagcag ccactggtaa
     4321 caggattagc agagcgaggt atgtaggcgg tgctacagag ttcttgaagt ggtggcctaa
     4381 ctacggctac actagaagaa cagtatttgg tatctgcgct ctgctgaagc cagttacctt
     4441 cggaaaaaga gttggtagct cttgatccgg caaacaaacc accgctggta gcggtggttt
     4501 ttttgtttgc aagcagcaga ttacgcgcag aaaaaaagga tctcaagaag atcctttgat
     4561 cttttctacg gggtctgacg ctcagtggaa cgaaaactca cgttaaggga ttttggtcat
     4621 gagattatca aaaaggatct tcacctagat ccttttaaat taaaaatgaa gttttaaatc
     4681 aatctaaagt atatatgagt aaacttggtc tgacagttat tatttaccca ccactttggt
     4741 aatttcgcct ttcacgtaat gcacaaattc ttccagctga tccgcacggc tggccagacg
     4801 atcttcttcc tggcccagat acgcctgacg cgcttccaga atcaccggct gatactgcgc
     4861 cggcagacgt tccatggccc aatccgccgc cacatctttc ggcgcaattt tgccggtcac
     4921 cgcgctatac caaatacggc tcagggtcag caccacgttg cgttcatcac ccgcccaatc
     4981 cggcgggctg ttccacaggg tcagggtttc gttcagcgct tcaaacaggt cctgttccgg
     5041 caccggatca aacagttctt ccgctgccgg accaaccagc gccacgctat gttcacgcgc
     5101 tttggtcagc agaatggcca gatcgatatc aatggtcgcc ggttcaaaaa tgccggccag
     5161 aatatcgtta cgctgccatt cgccaaactg cagctcacgt ttcgccggat aacgccacgg
     5221 aataatgtca tcatgcacca cgatggtcac ttccaccgca cgcagaattt cgctttcacc
     5281 cgggctcgcg ctggtttcca gcagatcgtt aatcagcgca cgacgggtgg tttcatccag
     5341 acgcacggtc acggtcacca gcagatcaat atcgctatgc ggtttcaggc cgccatccac
     5401 cgcgctgcca tacagatgca cggccagcag ggtcggttcc agatgacgtt caatcacgcc
     5461 caccacttca gacagctggg tgctcacttc cgcaatcacc gcttcacgca taatgttcag
     5521 tttggttttc ggacggctgc cctgctgggt cacatcgttg ctgctccaca gcatcaggca
     5581 acggcccacc gcataacgcg cctgctgttt gctcgcacgc ggcatgctct gcacgccaaa
     5641 aaagcaatca tagcacgcca taaacaccgc caccgcacca ttaccgccgc tacgttcggt
     5701 cagggtacgg ctccaattac ggctacgcat actcttcctt tttcaatatt attgaagcat
     5761 ttatcagggt tattgtctca tgagcggata catatttgaa tgtatttaga aaaataaaca
     5821 aataggggtt ccgcgcacat ttccccgaaa agtgccac
//
