[The description below was written by a language model from this plasmid's Addgene catalogue record and the feature table of its GenBank file.]
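Description:
pEPOR0SP0020 is a Level 0 Golden Gate part plasmid that supplies a coding sequence module for SaCas9, the RNA-guided double-strand-break endonuclease of the Staphylococcus aureus Type II CRISPR/Cas system. It is built in the pICH41308 backbone, a 5,858 bp circular construct propagated in E. coli from a high-copy ColE1/pUC-type origin and selected with spectinomycin. The feature table annotates only an AmpR (bla) promoter in the marker region, not the resistance gene itself; the spectinomycin cassette is presumably in the unannotated stretch next to it, but the table does not confirm this.

The insert was placed between two BpiI sites that were destroyed during cloning, as is usual when a part is domesticated into a Level 0 acceptor. The annotated reading frame begins with an SV40 large T antigen nuclear localization signal. This is followed by the SaCas9 coding sequence, a bipartite nucleoplasmin NLS and three tandem HA epitope tags, and the record notes that the part includes a stop codon. The encoded protein is therefore nuclear-targeted and detectable by its epitope tag, and the part is a complete CDS not designed for C-terminal fusions. As a CDS-only part it carries no plant promoter or terminator, which must come from other modules during higher-level assembly. The T7 promoter and M13 primer sites upstream are backbone elements mainly useful for sequencing.

The depositor describes the part as compatible with the MoClo, GoldenBraid and Loop assembly systems. It comes from a toolkit built to compare the efficiency and specificity of different Cas nucleases for genome engineering in plants.
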