Addgene plasmid #117531: pEPOR0SP0020
Purpose: Level0 Golden Gate part: CDS, SaCas9
Depositing lab: Nicola Patron. Depositing organization: Earlham Institute. Publication: Comparison of efficiency and specificity of CRISPR-associated (Cas) nucleases in plants: An expanded toolkit for precision genome engineering. Raitskin O, Schudoma C, West A, Patron NJ. PLoS One. 2019 Feb 27;14(2):e0211598. doi: 10.1371/journal.pone.0211598. eCollection 2019. PubMed 30811422.
Backbone
  Vector backbone: pICH41308
  Vector type: CRISPR
Growth in bacteria
  Bacterial resistance: Spectinomycin, 50 μg/mL
  Growth temperature: 37°C
  Growth strain: DH5alpha
  Copy number: High Copy
Gene/Insert
  Gene/Insert name: SaCas9 (with stop codon)
  Species: Staphylococcus aureus
  Cloning method: Restriction Enzyme; 5′ cloning site BpiI (destroyed during cloning); 3′ cloning site BpiI (destroyed during cloning)
Terms and licenses: Academic/Nonprofit Terms; Industry Terms: Not Available to Industry
Depositor comments: Compatible with MoClo, GB, Loop Please visit https://www.biorxiv.org/content/early/2018/09/20/422766 for BioRxiv preprint
How to cite: pEPOR0SP0020 was a gift from Nicola Patron (Addgene plasmid # 117531 ; http://n2t.net/addgene:117531 ; RRID:Addgene_117531)
